Addgene plasmid #127455: pTOX10
Purpose: Encodes YhaV toxin. Gent-R
Depositing lab: Matthew Waldor. Depositing organization: Brigham and Women's Hospital. Publication: A New Suite of Allelic Exchange Vectors for the Scarless Modification of Proteobacterial Genomes. Lazarus JE, Warr AR, Kuehl CJ, Giorgio RT, Davis BM, Waldor MK. Appl Environ Microbiol. 2019 Jun 14. pii: AEM.00990-19. doi: 10.1128/AEM.00990-19. PubMed 31201277.
Backbone
  Vector backbone: pDS132
  Total vector size (bp): 5849
  Modifications to backbone: Extensive - see paper for details
  Vector type: Bacterial Expression
Growth in bacteria
  Bacterial resistance: Gentamicin, 10 μg/mL
  Growth temperature: 37°C
  Growth strain: Pir1
  Growth instructions: NEEDS 2% GLUCOSE
  Copy number: Unknown
Gene/Insert
  Gene/Insert name: yhaV toxin
  Promoter: pRha
  Cloning method: Gibson Cloning
  Sequencing primers: 5′ tcatctttccctggttgcca; 3′ tcaaacatgagaattcgcgga
Resource information
  A portion of this plasmid was derived from a plasmid made by: Swaine Chen lab
Terms and licenses: Academic/Nonprofit Terms; Industry Terms: Not Available to Industry
How to cite: pTOX10 was a gift from Matthew Waldor (Addgene plasmid # 127455 ; http://n2t.net/addgene:127455 ; RRID:Addgene_127455)
