[The description below was written by a language model from this plasmid's Addgene catalogue record and pLannotate feature annotations shown in this document.]
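Description:
pTOX10 is a 5,849 bp conditionally replicating ("suicide") allelic exchange vector derived, with extensive modification, from pDS132 and intended for scarless genome modification in Proteobacteria. It replicates from the R6K γ origin, which depends on the pi initiator protein and therefore works only in pir-carrying E. coli hosts. In a recipient lacking pi the plasmid cannot persist unless it integrates into the chromosome. An incP (RP4-type) origin of transfer with the adjacent traJ, traK and a traI fragment allows mobilisation by conjugation from a suitable donor strain. Selection is by gentamicin, through the aacC1 acetyltransferase gene (GmR). Short fragments of tetracycline and chloramphenicol resistance genes and of rop are also annotated; these are truncated and look like remnants of earlier backbone construction rather than functional markers.

The payload is a counterselection cassette. The E. coli yhaV gene encodes the toxic RNase component of the YhaV/PrlF type II toxin-antitoxin system. It is placed under the rhamnose-inducible, glucose-repressed rhaB promoter and followed by the phage λ tL3 terminator. The activator RhaS is supplied on the plasmid, apparently driven by the AmpR (bla) promoter, so induction should not depend entirely on the host's own rhamnose regulon. The rrnB T1 and T2 terminators and pUC-type multiple cloning site fragments lie nearby, where homology arms would presumably be inserted, for example by Gibson assembly.

In use, single-crossover integrants would be selected on gentamicin. Rhamnose induction of the toxin then arrests or kills cells that retain the vector, enriching for second-crossover clones that have lost it. The record's glucose requirement is consistent with keeping the toxin repressed during propagation.
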