Features (pLannotate 1.2.2; 19 found; start..end, strand, type, name):
      1..119     +  promoter       rhaB promoter: promoter of the E. coli rhaBAD operon, conferring tight induction with L-rhamnose and repression with D-glucose in the presence of RhaR and RhaS (Giacalone et al., 2006)
    143..604     +  CDS            yhaV: YHAV_ECOLI - Experimental evidence at protein level: Swiss-Prot protein existence level 1. Toxic component of a type II toxin-antitoxin (TA) system. Has RNase activity in vitro. Overexpression leads to growth arrest after 30 minutes; these effects are overcome by concomitant expression of antitoxin SohA (PrlF). Massive overexpression is toxic. Unlike most other characterized TA systems degrades rRNA, and co-folding of the both TA proteins is necessary in vitro for inhibition of the RNase activity. It is not known if it has any sequence-specificity. Acts as a transcription factor. The YhaV/PrlF
    667..913     +  terminator     λ tL3 terminator: transcription terminator tL3 from phage λ
    949..965     -  protein_bind   lac operator: The lac repressor binds to the lac operator to inhibit transcription in E. coli. This inhibition can be relieved by adding lactose or isopropyl-β-D-thiogalactopyranoside (IPTG). lac repressor encoded by lacI
   1000..1388    -  rep_origin     R6K γ ori: γ replication origin from E. coli plasmid R6K; requires the R6K initiator protein pi for replication
   1402..1968    -  CDS            traI (fragment): TRAI6_ECOLX - Experimental evidence at protein level: Swiss-Prot protein existence level 1. The initiation process of transfer DNA synthesis requires the interaction of at least three plasmid-specific components (TraH, I, and J) at the transfer origin resulting in the assembly of a specialised nucleoprotein complex - the relaxosome. Site- and strand-specific cleavage at the transfer origin is dependent on TraI and TraJ. From Escherichia coli.
   2006..2377    -  CDS            traJ: oriT-recognizing protein; traJ
   2410..2519    -  oriT           oriT: incP origin of transfer
   2745..3146    +  CDS            traK: TRAK4_ECOLX - Experimental evidence at protein level: Swiss-Prot protein existence level 1. From Escherichia coli.
   3137..3325    +  CDS            TcR (fragment): tetracycline efflux protein; tet; confers resistance to tetracycline
   3324..3364    +  CDS            rop (fragment): Rop protein, which maintains plasmids at low copy number; rop
   3432..3531    +  promoter       AmpR promoter: bla
   3559..4392    +  CDS            rhaS: RHAS_ECOLI - Also known as rhaC2. Experimental evidence at protein level: Swiss-Prot protein existence level 1. Activates expression of the rhaBAD and rhaT operons. From Escherichia coli (strain K12).
   4402..4431    +  misc_feature   MCS (fragment): pUC18/19 multiple cloning site
   4692..5225    -  CDS            GmR: gentamycin acetyltransferase; aacC1; confers resistance to gentamycin
   5308..5341    +  CDS            CmR (fragment): chloramphenicol acetyltransferase; cat; confers resistance to chloramphenicol
   5442..5528    +  terminator     rrnB T1 terminator: Escherichia coli rrnB; transcription terminator T1 from the E. coli rrnB gene
   5620..5647    +  terminator     rrnB T2 terminator: transcription terminator T2 from the E. coli rrnB gene
   5663..5680    -  misc_feature   MCS (fragment): pUC18/19 multiple cloning site
>Addgene plasmid #127455 | pTOX10 | addgene full sequence | sequence record 248509 | Addgene NGS Result
CACCACAATTCAGCAAATTGTGAACATCATCACGTTCATCTTTCCCTGGTTGCCAATGGCCCATTTTCCT
GTCAGTAACGAGAAGGTCGCGAATTCAGGCGCTTTTTAGACTGGTCGTAATGAAATTCAGCAGGATCACC
ATATGGATTTTCCACAAAGGGTTAATGGTTGGGCGCTATATGCTCATCCCTGTTTTCAGGAAACCTACGA
CGCTTTAGTTGCCGAAGTCGAGACATTAAAGGGAAAAGATCCTGAAAATTATCAGAGAAAAGCCGCCACA
AAGTTATTGGCGGTAGTCCATAAAGTGATTGAGGAGCATATCACGGTCAATCCATCATCACCGGCATTCC
GTCATGGCAAGTCGTTAGGCTCTGGGAAAAATAAAGACTGGTCACGGGTAAAATTTGGTGCTGGTCGTTA
TCGTCTCTTCTTTCGTTATAGTGAAAAAGAGAAAGTCATCATTCTGGGATGGATGAACGATGAAAACACT
CTGCGCACCTACGGTAAAAAAACAGATGCCTATACCGTATTCAGCAAAATGTTAAAAAGAGGACATCCTC
CTGCCGACTGGGAAACCCTCACCCGAGAAACAGAAGAAACCCATTGAGGATCCGCGAATTCTCATGTTTG
ACAGCTTATCACTGATCAGTGAATTAATGGCGATGACGCATCCTCACGATAATATCCGGGTAGGCGCAAT
CACTTTCGTCTCTACTCCGTTACAAAGCGAGGCTGGGTATTTCCCGGCCTTTCTGTTATCCGAAATCCAC
TGAAAGCACAGCGGCTGGCTGAGGAGATAAATAATAAACGAGGGGCTGTATGCACAAAGCATCTTCTGTT
GAGTTAAGAACGAGTATCGAGATGGCACATAGCCTTGCTCAAATTGGAATCAGGTTTGTGCCAATACCAG
TAGAAACAGACGAAGAAGTCGTGGGGGAATTCCACAAATTGTTATCCGCTCACAATTCCACATGTGGAAT
TCCACATGTGGAATTCCCATGTCAGCCGTTAAGTGTTCCTGTGTCACTCAAAATTGCTTTGAGAGGCTCT
AAGGGCTTCTCAGTGCGTTACATCCCTGGCTTGTTGTCCACAACCGTTAAACCTTAAAAGCTTTAAAAGC
CTTATATATTCTTTTTTTTCTTATAAAACTTAAAACCTTAGAGGCTATTTAAGTTGCTGATTTATATTAA
TTTTATTGTTCAAACATGAGAGCTTAGTACGTGAAACATGAGAGCTTAGTACGTTAGCCATGAGAGCTTA
GTACGTTAGCCATGAGGGTTTAGTTCGTTAAACATGAGAGCTTAGTACGTTAAACATGAGAGCTTAGTAC
GTGAAACATGAGAGCTTAGTACGTACTATCAACAGGTTGAACTGCTGATCTTCAGATCCTCTACGCCGGA
CGCATCGTGGCCGGATCCAGCCGACCAGGCTTTCCACGCCCGCGTGCCGCTCCATGTCGTTCGCGCGGTT
CTCGGAAACGCGCTGCCGCGTTTCGTGATTGTCACGCTCAAGCCCGTAGTCCCGTTCGAGCGTCGCGCAG
AGGTCAGCGAGGGCGCGGTAGGCCCGATACGGCTCATGGATGGTGTTTCGGGTCGGGTGAATCTTGTTGA
TGGCGATATGGATGTGCAGGTTGTCGGTGTCGTGATGCACGGCACTGACGCGCTGATGCTCGGCGAAGCC
AAGCCCAGCGCAGATGCGGTCCTCAATCGCGCGCAACGTCTCCGCGTCGGGCTTCTCTCCCGCGCGGAAG
CTAACCAGCAGGTGATAGGTCTTGTCGGCCTCGGAACGGGTGTTGCCGTGCTGGGTCGCCATCACCTCGG
CCATGACAGCGGGCAGGGTGTTTGCCTCGCAGTTCGTGACGCGCACGTGACCCAGGCGCTCGGTCTTGCC
TTGCTCGTCGGTGATGTACTTCACCAGCTCCGCGAAGTCGCTCTTCTTGATGGAGCGCATGGGGACGTGC
TTGGCAATCACGCGCACCCCCCGGCCGTTTTAGCGGCTAAAAAAGTCATGGCTCTGCCCTCGGGCGGACC
ACGCCCATCATGACCTTGCCAAGCTCGTCCTGCTTCTCTTCGATCTTCGCCAGCAGGGCGAGGATCGTGG
CATCACCGAACCGCGCCGTGCGCGGGTCGTCGGTGAGCCAGAGTTTCAGCAGGCCGCCCAGGCGGCCCAG
GTCGCCATTGATGCGGGCCAGCTCGCGGACGTGCTCATAGTCCACGACGCCCGTGATTTTGTAGCCCTGG
CCGACGGCCAGCAGGTAGGCCGACAGGCTCATGCCGGCCGCCGCCGCCTTTTCCTCAATCGCTCTTCGTT
CGTCTGGAAGGCAGTACACCTTGATAGGTGGGCTGCCCTTCCTGGTTGGCTTGGTTTCATCAGCCATCCG
CTTGCCCTCATCTGTTACGCCGGCGGTAGCCGGCCAGCCTCGCAGAGCAGGATTCCCGTTGAGCACCGCC
AGGTGCGAATAAGGGACAGTGAAGAAGGAACACCCGCTCGCGGGTGGGCCTACTTCACCTATCCTGCCCG
GCTGACGCCGTTGGATACACCAAGGAAAGTCTACACGAACCCTTTGGCAAAATCCTGTATATCGTGCGAA
AAAGGATGGATATACCGAAAAAATCGCTATAATGACCCCGAAGCAGGGTTATGCAGCGGAAAAGCGCTGC
TTCCCTGCTGTTTTGTGGAATATCTACCGACTGGAAACAGGCAAATGCAGGAAATTACTGAACTGAGGGG
ACAGGCGAGAGACGATGCCAAAGAGCTACACCGACGAGCTGGCCGAGTGGGTTGAATCCCGCGCGGCCAA
GAAGCGCCGGCGTGATGAGGCTGCGGTTGCGTTCCTGGCGGTGAGGGCGGATGTCGAGGCGGCGTTAGCG
TCCGGCTATGCGCTCGTCACCATTTGGGAGCACATGCGGGAAACGGGGAAGGTCAAGTTCTCCTACGAGA
CGTTCCGCTCGCACGCCAGGCGGCACATCAAGGCCAAGCCCGCCGATGTGCCCGCACCGCAGGCCAAGGC
TGCGGAACCCGCGCCGGCACCCAAGACGCCGGAGCCACGGCGGCCGAAGCAGGGGGGCAAGGCTGAAAAG
CCGGCCCCCGCTGCGGCCCCGACCGGCTTCACCTTCAACCCAACACCGGACAAAAAGGATCCTCTACGCC
GGACGCATCGTGGCCGGCATCACCGGCGCCACAGGTGCGGTTGCTGGCGCCTATATCGCCGACATCACCG
ATGGGGAAGATCGGGCTCGCCACTTCGGGCTCATGAGCGCTTGTTTCGGCGTGGGTATGGTGGCAGGCCC
CGTGGCCGGGGGACTGTTGGGCGCCATCTCCTTGCTGCCTCGCGCGTTTCGGTGATGACGGTGAAAACCT
CTGACACATGCAGCTCCCGGAGACGGTCACAGCTTGTCTGTAAGCGGATGCCGTAAGTAAGGTAAAGGCC
TCGCGGAACCCCTATTTGTTTATTTTTCTAAATACATTCAAATATGTATCCGCTCATGAGACAATAACCC
TGATAAATGCTTCAATAATATTGAAAAAGGAGCTTATCACCGATAAGGAGGTTTTTTAATGACGGTGCTG
CACTCGGTTGACTTCTTCCCTAGCGGCAATGCCAGCGTTGCCATTGAGCCGCGCCTGCCTCAAGCCGACT
TCCCGGAGCACCACCACGACTTCCACGAGATCGTTATCGTGGAGCACGGTACCGGCATCCACGTTTTCAA
CGGCCAACCGTACACGATTACGGGCGGTACCGTGTGCTTCGTTCGTGATCACGACCGCCACTTATACGAG
CACACGGACAACTTATGCTTAACCAACGTTTTATACCGTAGCCCTGACCGCTTCCAATTCCTGGCGGGCT
TAAACCAACTGTTACCGCAGGAATTAGACGGCCAATACCCTAGCCATTGGCGTGTGAATCATTCGGTGCT
GCAACAAGTTCGCCAATTAGTGGCGCAAATGGAGCAACAAGAGGGCGAGAACGACCTGCCGAGCACGGCG
AGCCGTGAAATTCTGTTCATGCAGCTGTTACTGCTGTTACGCAAGTCGAGCCTGCAAGAAAATTTAGAGA
ATTCGGCGAGCCGCCTGAATCTGCTGTTAGCGTGGTTAGAAGATCACTTCGCGGACGAAGTTAACTGGGA
TGCGGTTGCCGACCAGTTCAGCCTGAGCTTACGCACCCTGCACCGCCAACTGAAACAACAGACCGGCTTA
ACCCCGCAACGCTATTTAAACCGTTTACGCTTAATGAAGGCGCGCCACTTACTGCGCCATTCGGAAGCGT
CGGTGACCGATATTGCGTACCACTGTGGCTTTTCGGATAGCAATCATTTCAGCACCCTGTTCCGTCGCGA
ATTCAATTGGAGCCCTCGCGACATCCGCCAAGGCCGCGACGGTTTCTTACAGTGAAGGCCTTCTAGAGTC
GACCTGCAGGCATGCAAGCTTGGCTGTTTTGGCGGATGAGAGGGTACCGCATGAGCTTCGAGCTAATCGC
GCAAAAAACCCCGCTTCGGCGGGGTTTTTTCGCTGATCACGTACGATATCTTCGAACCGGTGCACATGGT
GTACAGGGCCCTAGGATAGGACGTCTTAAGGTTTAAACCAGGTTAATTAATTTAAATGCATCCCGGGACG
TCTCGAGCTCGATCGGACCGCGGCCGCTAGCACGTATACCAAGTGTCCTGTTTTCTTGCCGCCAAGGATC
TTTAGGTGGCGGTACTTGGGTCGATATCAAAGTGCATCACTTCTTCCCGTATGCCCAACTTTGTATAGAG
AGCCACTGCGGGATCGTCACCGTAATCTGCTTGCACGTAGATCACATAAGCACCAAGCGCGTTGGCCTCA
TGCTTGAGGAGATTGATGAGCGCGGTGGCAATGCCCTGCCTCCGGTGCTCGCCGGAGACTGCGAGATCAT
AGATATAGATCTCACTACGCGGCTGCTCAAACTTGGGCAGAACGTAAGCCGCGAGAGCGCCAACAACCGC
TTCTTGGTCGAAGGCAGCAAGCGCGATGAATGTCTTACTACGGAGCAAGTTCCCGAGGTAATCGGAGTCC
GGCTGATGTTGGGAGTAGGTGGCTACGTCTCCGAACTCACGACCGAAAAGATCAAGAGCAGCCCGCATGG
ATTTGACTTGGTCAGGGCCGAGCCTACATGTGCGAATGATGCCCATACTTGAGCCACCTAACTTTGTTTT
AGGGCGACTGCCCTGCTGCGTAACATCGTTGCTGCTGCGTAACATATGTTTTTCCTCCTTATGTTAAGCT
TACTCAGTTATTATATCATAAATATCTGTGTCAAGAATAAACTCCCACATGGATTCGACAGTACTGCGAT
GAGTGGCAGGGCGGGGCGTAATTTTTTTAAGGCAGTTATTGTCTTCAAATTCCCGTTGCATCGATGGCCC
CCGATGGTAGTGTGGGGTCTCCCCATGCGAGAGTAGGGAACTGCCAGGCATCAAATAAAACGAAAGGCTC
AGTCGAAAGACTGGGCCTTTCGTTTTATCTGTTGTTTGTCGGTGAACGCTCTCCTGAGTAGGACAAATCC
GCCGGGAGCGGATTTGAACGTTGCGAAGCAACGGCCCGGAGGGTGGCGGGCAGGACGCCCGCCATAAACT
GCCAGGCATCAAATTAAGCAGAAGGCCATCCTGACGGATGGCCTTTTTGCGTGGCCAGTGCCAAGCTTGC
ATGCCTGCAGCTGTCCGGAACTAGTCGAGGCCATGGTGGCCTCCTGATGTCGTCAACACGGCGAAATAGT
AATCACGAGGTCAGGTTCTTACCTTAAATTTTCGACGGAAAACCACGTAAAAAACGTCGATTTTTCAATA
TACAGCGTGAATTTTCAGGAAATGCGGTGAGCATCACAT
